>Addgene plasmid #99765 | DAZAP1 | addgene full sequence | sequence record 194076 | Addgene NGS Result
CAAAAAACCCCTCAAGACCCGTTTAGAGGCCCCAAGGGGTTATGCTAGGCGCGCCGGATCCTAATACGAC
TCACTATAGGGAGATTTAGGTGACACTATAGAAGTGACCTTGATGGTAACGAGATTGGAAAGGTTTTCAT
CGGAGGTTTATCACAAGCTACAAATGATGACAGTCTTCGAAACTATTTCGATCAGTTTGGATCTATTGAA
GATTGTGTTGTGATGATGGACAATAAAACTGGTAGATCCAGGGGATTCGGCTATATTAAATTTCACGAAG
AATCAACAGTACGAACAGTTCTTGAAGAAGGACCTCATTTACTAGATGGAAAAATAGTAGACGTCAAGCA
ATGCAATATTCACATGAAGGGTAGAAATCGAAGAAGCTTGAAAATATTTGTTGGTGGAATAGGCCTCGAT
GACAATGAAGAAACTATTCGTCAATTCTTTTCGCAATTCGGCAATGTGACAGATGTAAACTTAATGCTCG
ATCAAACCAAACAACGTCATAAAGGTCTCCCTTTAGTGAGGGTTAATTCTCCCTATAGTGAGTCGTATTA
GGATCCGGCGCGCCTAGCATAACCCCTTGGGGCCTCTAAACGGGTCTTGAGGGGTTTTTTGACGCGTCGA
TTTCGGCCTATTGGTTAAAAAATGAGCTGATTTAACAAAAATTTAACGCGAATTTTAACAAAATTCAGGG
CGCAAGGGCTGCTAAAGGAAGCGGAACACGTAGAAAGCCAGTCCGCAGAAACGGTGCTGACCCCGGATGA
ATGTCAGCTACTGGGCTATCTGGACAAGGGAAAACGCAAGCGCAAAGAGAAAGCAGGTAGCTTGCAGTGG
GCTTACATGGCGATAGCTAGACTGGGCGGTTTTATGGACAGCAAGCGAACCGGAATTGCCAGCTGGGGCG
CCCTCTGGTAAGGTTGGGAAGCCCTGCAAAGTAAACTGGATGGCTTTCTTGCCGCCAATGATCTGATGGC
GCAGGGGATCAAGATCTGATCAAGAGACAGGATGAGGATCGTTTCGCATGATTGAACAAGATGGATTGCA
CGCAGGTTCTCCGGCCGCTTGGGTGGAGAGGCTATTCGGCTATGACTGGGCACAACAGACAATCGGCTGC
TCTGATGCCGCCGTGTTCCGGCTGTCAGCGCAGGGGCGCCCGGTTCTTTTTGTCAAGACCGACCTGTCCG
GTGCCCTGAATGAACTGCAGGACGAGGCAGCGCGGCTATCGTGGCTGGCCACGACGGGCGTTCCTTGCGC
AGCTGTGCTCGACGTTGTCACTGAAGCGGGAAGGGACTGGCTGCTATTGGGCGAAGTGCCGGGGCAGGAT
CTCCTGTCATCCCACCTTGCTCCTGCCGAGAAAGTATCCATCATGGCTGATGCAATGCGGCGGCTGCATA
CGCTTGATCCGGCTACCTGCCCATTCGACCACCAAGCGAAACATCGCATCGAGCGAGCACGTACTCGGAT
GGAAGCCGGTCTTGTCGATCAGGATGATCTGGACGAAGAGCATCAGGGGCTCGCGCCAGCCGAACTGTTC
GCCAGGCTCAAGGCGCGCATGCCCGACGGCGAGGATCTCGTCGTGACCCATGGCGATGCCTGCTTGCCGA
ATATCATGGTGGAAAATGGCCGCTTTTCTGGATTCATCGACTGTGGCCGGCTGGGTGTGGCGGACCGCTA
TCAGGACATAGCGTTGGCTACCCGTGATATTGCTGAAGAGCTTGGCGGCGAATGGGCTGACCGCTTCCTC
GTGCTTTACGGTATCGCCGCTCCCGATTCGCAGCGCATCGCCTTCTATCGCCTTCTTGACGAGTTCTTCT
GAATTGAAAAAGGAAGAGTATGAGTATTCAACATTTCCGTGTCGCCCTTATTCCCTTTTTTGCGGCATTT
TGCCTTCCTGTTTTTGCTCACCCAGAAACGCTGGTGAAAGTAAAAGATGCTGAAGATCAGTTGGGTGCAC
GAGTGGGTTACATCGAACTGGATCTCAACAGCGGTAAGATCCTTGAGAGTTTTCGCCCCGAAGAACGTTT
TCCAATGATGAGCACTTTTAAAGTTCTGCTATGTGGCGCGGTATTATCCCGTATTGACGCCGGGCAAGAG
CAACTCGGTCGCCGCATACACTATTCTCAGAATGACTTGGTTGAGTACTCACCAGTCACAGAAAAGCATC
TTACGGATGGCATGACAGTAAGAGAATTATGCAGTGCTGCCATAACCATGAGTGATAACACTGCGGCCAA
CTTACTTCTGACAACGATCGGAGGACCGAAGGAGCTAACCGCTTTTTTGCACAACATGGGGGATCATGTA
ACTCGCCTTGATCGTTGGGAACCGGAGCTGAATGAAGCCATACCAAACGACGAGCGTGACACCACGATGC
CTGTAGCAATGGCAACAACGTTGCGCAAACTATTAACTGGCGAACTACTTACTCTAGCTTCCCGGCAACA
ATTAATAGACTGGATGGAGGCGGATAAAGTTGCAGGACCACTTCTGCGCTCGGCCCTTCCGGCTGGCTGG
TTTATTGCTGATAAATCTGGAGCCGGTGAGCGTGGGTCTCGCGGTATCATTGCAGCACTGGGGCCAGATG
GTAAGCCCTCCCGTATCGTAGTTATCTACACGACGGGGAGCCAGGCAACTATGGATGAACGAAATAGACA
GATCGCTGAGATAGGTGCCTCACTGATTAAGCATTGGTAACTGTCAGACCAAGTTTACTCATATATACTT
TAGATTGATTTAAAACTTCATTTTTAATTTAAAAGGATCTAGGTGAAGATCCTTTTTGATAATCTCATGA
CCAAAATCCCTTAACGTGAGTTTTCGTTCCACTGAGCGTCAGACCCCGTAGAAAAGATCAAAGGATCTTC
TTGAGATCCTTTTTTTCTGCGCGTAATCTGCTGCTTGCAAACAAAAAAACCACCGCTACCAGCGGTGGTT
TGTTTGCCGGATCAAGAGCTACCAACTCTTTTTCCGAAGGTAACTGGCTTCAGCAGAGCGCAGATACCAA
ATACTGTTCTTCTAGTGTAGCCGTAGTTAGGCCACCACTTCAAGAACTCTGTAGCACCGCCTACATACCT
CGCTCTGCTAATCCTGTTACCAGTGGCTGCTGCCAGTGGCGATAAGTCGTGTCTTACCGGGTTGGACTCA
AGACGATAGTTACCGGATAAGGCGCAGCGGTCGGGCTGAACGGGGGGTTCGTGCACACAGCCCAGCTTGG
AGCGAACGACCTACACCGAACTGAGATACCTACAGCGTGAGCTATGAGAAAGCGCCACGCTTCCCGAAGG
GAGAAAGGCGGACAGGTATCCGGTAAGCGGCAGGGTCGGAACAGGAGAGCGCACGAGGGAGCTTCCAGGG
GGAAACGCCTGGTATCTTTATAGTCCTGTCGGGTTTCGCCACCTCTGACTTGAGCGTCGATTTTTGTGAT
GCTCGTCAGGGGGGCGGAGCCTATGGAAAAACGCCAGCAACGCGGCCTTTTTACGGTTCCTGGCCTTTTG
CTGGCCTTTTGCTCACATGTTCTTTCCTGCGTTATCCCCTGATTCTGTGGATAACCGTATTACCGCCTTT
GAGTGAGCTGATACCGCTCGCCGCAGCCGAACGACCGAGCGCAGCGAGTCAGTGAGCGAGGAAGCACGCG
T
Features (pLannotate 1.2.2; 13 found; start..end, strand, type, name):
      1..48      -  terminator     T7 terminator: transcription terminator for bacteriophage T7 RNA polymerase
     62..80      +  promoter       T7 promoter: promoter for bacteriophage T7 RNA polymerase
     84..102     +  promoter       SP6 promoter: promoter for bacteriophage SP6 RNA polymerase
    130..267     +  CDS            RBM24 (fragment): RBM24_CHICK - Experimental evidence at protein level: Swiss-Prot protein existence level 1. Multifunctional RNA-binding protein involved in the regulation of pre-mRNA splicing, mRNA stability and mRNA translation important for cell fate decision and differentiation. Plays a major role in pre-mRNA alternative splicing regulation. Mediates preferentially muscle-specific exon inclusion in numerous mRNAs important for striated cardiac and skeletal muscle cell differentiation. Binds to intronic splicing enhancer (ISE) composed of stretches of GU-rich motifs localized in flanking intron of exon that
    520..538     -  promoter       T3 promoter: promoter for bacteriophage T3 RNA polymerase
    542..560     -  promoter       T7 promoter: promoter for bacteriophage T7 RNA polymerase
    574..621     +  terminator     T7 terminator: transcription terminator for bacteriophage T7 RNA polymerase
    628..694     +  rep_origin     M13 ori (fragment): M13 bacteriophage origin of replication; arrow indicates direction of (+) strand synthesis
    697..996     +  CDS            tnpA (fragment): TN5P_ECOLX - Also known as tnp. Experimental evidence at protein level: Swiss-Prot protein existence level 1. Mediates transposition of transposon Tn5 by a 'cut and paste' mechanism. First, the monomeric transposase binds the 19 bp inverted DNA repeats flanking the transposon. Then, dimerization of the DNA- bound transposase creates a synaptic DNA complex. After nicking of the first DNA strand, excision of the transposon proceeds through a series of intermediates. The transposase then mediates the insertion of the transposon at a new site by strand transfer. The activity of the wild- type tran
   1028..1819    +  CDS            neo: KKA2_KLEPN - Also known as kan, nptII. Experimental evidence at protein level: Swiss-Prot protein existence level 1. Resistance to kanamycin, neomycin, paromomycin, ribostamycin, butirosin and gentamicin B. From Klebsiella pneumoniae.
   1823..1839    +  promoter       AmpR promoter (fragment): bla
   1840..2700    +  CDS            AmpR: β-lactamase; bla; confers resistance to ampicillin, carbenicillin, and related antibiotics
   2871..3459    +  rep_origin     ori: high-copy-number ColE1/pMB1/pBR322/pUC origin of replication
