[The description below was written by a language model from this plasmid's Addgene catalogue record and pLannotate feature annotations shown in this document.]
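Description:
DAZAP1 is a small (about 3.6 kb) bacterial plasmid built on the pJC53.2 backbone, carrying a cDNA fragment from the planarian Schmidtea mediterranea. The record is internally inconsistent about the insert. The plasmid name and purpose line identify it as DAZAP1, while the gene/insert field reads CDC25-3. The feature table favours the DAZAP1 assignment, since the only annotation within the insert region is a short match to an RRM-type RNA-binding protein (RBM24), the kind of similarity expected for DAZAP1, which is an RNA-binding protein. The insert occupies only a few hundred base pairs between the flanking promoters, and the cloning sites are not recorded.

The cloning site is bracketed by convergent phage promoters. T7 and SP6 promoters read in from one side, and T3 and T7 promoters read in from the other, with a T7 terminator placed outside each end. SP6 or T3 polymerase can therefore produce a single-stranded sense or antisense transcript. T7 polymerase transcribes both strands at once to yield double-stranded RNA, and the terminators limit read-through into the backbone. The depositor comments state that these plasmids were made for in vitro transcription and may not suit overexpression studies, despite the "bacterial expression" vector type. They also note that the cDNA-derived insert may differ from reference sequences. Typical uses for this design are riboprobe synthesis for in situ hybridisation and dsRNA production for RNA interference, though the record names neither explicitly.

The plasmid replicates in E. coli from a high-copy ColE1/pUC-type origin. The listed selection is kanamycin, provided by the neo (nptII) gene, and an ampicillin resistance gene is also annotated. Fragments of an M13 origin and of Tn5 transposase sequence are backbone remnants.
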