Addgene plasmid #99765: DAZAP1
Purpose: Expresses S. meditearranea DAZAP1
Depositing lab: Phillip Newmark. Depositing organization: University of Illinois at Urbana-Champaign. Publication: A premeiotic function for boule in the planarian Schmidtea mediterranea. Iyer H, Issigonis M, Sharma PP, Extavour CG, Newmark PA. Proc Natl Acad Sci U S A. 2016 Jun 21;113(25):E3509-18. doi: 10.1073/pnas.1521341113. Epub 2016 Jun 2. PubMed 27330085.
Backbone
  Vector backbone: pJC53.2
  Vector type: Bacterial Expression
Growth in bacteria
  Bacterial resistance: Kanamycin, 50 μg/mL
  Growth temperature: 37°C
  Growth strain: DH5alpha
  Copy number: Unknown
Gene/Insert
  Gene/Insert name: CDC25-3
  Cloning method: Restriction Enzyme; 5′ cloning site unknown (unknown if destroyed); 3′ cloning site unknown (unknown if destroyed)
Terms and licenses: Academic/Nonprofit Terms; Industry Terms: Not Available to Industry
Depositor comments: Addgene Note: These plasmids were generated for in vitro transcription and may not be suitable for overexpression studies. The inserts were amplified from cDNA and may differ from NCBI reference sequences.
How to cite: DAZAP1 was a gift from Phillip Newmark (Addgene plasmid # 99765 ; http://n2t.net/addgene:99765 ; RRID:Addgene_99765)
